>Addgene plasmid #141354 | pMP71-mKO2 | addgene full sequence | sequence record 304891 | Addgene NGS Result
GTAAAACGACGGCCAGTGAATTAGTACTCTAGCTTAAGTAACGCCATTTTGCAAGGCATGGAAAATACAT
AACTGAGAATAGAGAAGTTCAGATCAAGGTTAGGAACAGAGAGACAGCAGAATATGGGCCAAACAGGATA
TCTGTGGTAAGCAGTTCCTGCCCCGGCTCAGGGCCAAGAACAGTTGGAACAGCAGAATATGGGCCAAACA
GGATATCTGTGGTAAGCAGTTCCTGCCCCGGCTCAGGGCCAAGAACAGATGGTCCCCAGATGCGGTCCCG
CCCTCAGCAGTTTCTAGAGAACCATCAGATGTTTCCAGGGTGCCCCAAGGACCTGAAATGACCCTGTGCC
TTATTTGAACTAACCAATCAGTTCGCTTCTCGCTTCTGTTCGCGCGCTTCTGCTCCCCGAGCTCAATAAA
AGAGCCCACAACCCCTCACTCGGCGCGCCAGTCCTCCGATAGACTGCGTCGCCCGGGTACCCGTATTCCC
AATAAAGCCTCTTGCTGTTTGCATCCGAATCGTGGACTCGCTGATCCTTGGGAGGGTCTCCTCAGATTGA
TTGACTGCCCACCTCGGGGGTCTTTCATTTGGAGGTTCCACCGAGATTTGGAGACCCCTGCCCAGGGACC
ACCGACCCCCCCGCCGGGAGGTAAGCTGGCCAGCGGTCGTTTCGTGTCTGTCTCTGTCTTTGTGCGTGTT
TGTGCCGGCATCTAATGTTTGCGCCTGCGTCTGTACTAGTTGGCTAACTAGATCTGTATCTGGCGGTCCC
GCGGAAGAACTGACGAGTTCGTATTCCCGGCCGCAGCCCCTGGGAGACGTCCCAGCGGCCTCGGGGGCCC
GTTTTGTGGCCCATTCTGTATCAGTTAACCTACCCGAGTCGGACTTTTTGGAGCTCCGCCACTGTCCGAG
GGGTACGTGGCTTTGTTGGGGGACGAGAGACAGAGACACTTCCCGCCCCCGTCTGAATTTTTGCTTTCGG
TTTTACGCCGAAACCGCGCCGCGCGTCTTGTCTGCTGCAGCATCGTTCTGTGTTGTCTCTGTCTGACTGT
GTTTCTGTATTTGTCTGAAAATTAGCTCGACAAAGTTAAGTAATAGTCCCTCTCTCCAAGCTCACTTACA
GGCGGCCGCCACCATGGTGAGTGTGATTAAACCAGAGATGAAGATGAGGTACTACATGGACGGCTCCGTC
AATGGGCATGAGTTCACAATTGAAGGTGAAGGCACAGGCAGACCTTACGAGGGACATCAAGAGATGACAC
TACGCGTCACAATGGCCGAGGGCGGGCCAATGCCTTTCGCGTTTGACTTAGTGTCACACGTGTTCTGTTA
CGGCCACAGAGTATTTACTAAATATCCAGAAGAGATACCAGACTATTTCAAACAAGCATTTCCTGAAGGC
CTGTCATGGGAAAGGTCGTTGGAGTTCGAAGATGGTGGGTCCGCTTCAGTCAGTGCGCATATAAGCCTTA
GAGGAAACACCTTCTACCACAAATCCAAATTTACTGGGGTTAACTTTCCTGCCGATGGTCCTATCATGCA
AAACCAAAGTGTTGATTGGGAGCCATCAACCGAGAAAATTACTGCCAGCGACGGAGTTCTGAAGGGTGAT
GTTACGATGTACCTAAAACTTGAAGGAGGCGGCAATCACAAATGCCAAATGAAGACTACTTACAAGGCGG
CAAAAGAGATTCTTGAAATGCCAGGAGACCATTACATCGGCCATCGCCTCGTCAGGAAAACCGAAGGCAA
CATTACTGAGCAGGTAGAAGATGCAGTAGCTCATTCCTAAGGATCCAAGCTTAGGCCTGCTCGCTTTCTT
GCTGTCCCATTTCTATTAAAGGTTCCTTTGTTCCCTAAGTCCAACTACTAAACTGGGGGATATTATGAAG
GGCCTTGAGCATCTGGATTCTGCCTAGCGCTAAGCTTAACACGAGCCATAGATAGAATAAAAGATTTTAT
TTAGTCTCCAGAAAAAGGGGGGAATGAAAGACCCCACCTGTAGGTTTGGCAAGCTAGCTTAAGTAACGCC
ATTTTGCAAGGCATGGAAAATACATAACTGAGAATAGAGAAGTTCAGATCAAGGTTAGGAACAGAGAGAC
AGCAGAATATGGGCCAAACAGGATATCTGTGGTAAGCAGTTCCTGCCCCGGCTCAGGGCCAAGAACAGTT
GGAACAGCAGAATATGGGCCAAACAGGATATCTGTGGTAAGCAGTTCCTGCCCCGGCTCAGGGCCAAGAA
CAGATGGTCCCCAGATGCGGTCCCGCCCTCAGCAGTTTCTAGAGAACCATCAGATGTTTCCAGGGTGCCC
CAAGGACCTGAAATGACCCTGTGCCTTATTTGAACTAACCAATCAGTTCGCTTCTCGCTTCTGTTCGCGC
GCTTCTGCTCCCCGAGCTCAATAAAAGAGCCCACAACCCCTCACTCGGCGCGCCAGTCCTCCGATAGACT
GCGTCGCCCGGGTACCCGTGTTCTCAATAAACCCTCTTGCAGTTGCATCCGACTCGTGGTCTCGCTGTTC
CTTGGGAGGGTCTCCTCTGAGTGATTGACTGCCCACCTCGGGGGTCTTTCATTCTCGAGCAGCTTGGCGT
AATCATGGTCATAGCTGTTTCCTGTGTGAAATTGTTATCCGCTCACAATTCCACACAACATACGAGCCGG
AAGCATAAAGTGTAAAGCCTGGGGTGCCTAATGAGTGAGCTAACTCACATTAATTGCGTTGCGCTCACTG
CCCGCTTTCCAGTCGGGAAACCTGTCGTGCCAGCTGCATTAATGAATCGGCCAACGCGCGGGGAGAGGCG
GTTTGCGTATTGGGCGCTCTTCCGCTTCCTCGCTCACTGACTCGCTGCGCTCGGTCGTTCGGCTGCGGCG
AGCGGTATCAGCTCACTCAAAGGCGGTAATACGGTTATCCACAGAATCAGGGGATAACGCAGGAAAGAAC
ATGTGAGCAAAAGGCCAGCAAAAGGCCAGGAACCGTAAAAAGGCCGCGTTGCTGGCGTTTTTCCATAGGC
TCCGCCCCCCTGACGAGCATCACAAAAATCGACGCTCAAGTCAGAGGTGGCGAAACCCGACAGGACTATA
AAGATACCAGGCGTTTCCCCCTGGAAGCTCCCTCGTGCGCTCTCCTGTTCCGACCCTGCCGCTTACCGGA
TACCTGTCCGCCTTTCTCCCTTCGGGAAGCGTGGCGCTTTCTCATAGCTCACGCTGTAGGTATCTCAGTT
CGGTGTAGGTCGTTCGCTCCAAGCTGGGCTGTGTGCACGAACCCCCCGTTCAGCCCGACCGCTGCGCCTT
ATCCGGTAACTATCGTCTTGAGTCCAACCCGGTAAGACACGACTTATCGCCACTGGCAGCAGCCACTGGT
AACAGGATTAGCAGAGCGAGGTATGTAGGCGGTGCTACAGAGTTCTTGAAGTGGTGGCCTAACTACGGCT
ACACTAGAAGAACAGTATTTGGTATCTGCGCTCTGCTGAAGCCAGTTACCTTCGGAAAAAGAGTTGGTAG
CTCTTGATCCGGCAAACAAACCACCGCTGGTAGCGGTGGTTTTTTTGTTTGCAAGCAGCAGATTACGCGC
AGAAAAAAAGGATCTCAAGAAGATCCTTTGATCTTTTCTACGGGGTCTGACGCTCAGTGGAACGAAAACT
CACGTTAAGGGATTTTGGTCATGAGATTATCAAAAAGGATCTTCACCTAGATCCTTTTAAATTAAAAATG
AAGTTTTAAATCAATCTAAAGTATATATGAGTAAACTTGGTCTGACAGTTACCAATGCTTAATCAGTGAG
GCACCTATCTCAGCGATCTGTCTATTTCGTTCATCCATAGTTGCCTGACTCCCCGTCGTGTAGATAACTA
CGATACGGGAGGGCTTACCATCTGGCCCCAGTGCTGCAATGATACCGCGAGACCCACGCTCACCGGCTCC
AGATTTATCAGCAATAAACCAGCCAGCCGGAAGGGCCGAGCGCAGAAGTGGTCCTGCAACTTTATCCGCC
TCCATCCAGTCTATTAATTGTTGCCGGGAAGCTAGAGTAAGTAGTTCGCCAGTTAATAGTTTGCGCAACG
TTGTTGCCATTGCTACAGGCATCGTGGTGTCACGCTCGTCGTTTGGTATGGCTTCATTCAGCTCCGGTTC
CCAACGATCAAGGCGAGTTACATGATCCCCCATGTTGTGCAAAAAAGCGGTTAGCTCCTTCGGTCCTCCG
ATCGTTGTCAGAAGTAAGTTGGCCGCAGTGTTATCACTCATGGTTATGGCAGCACTGCATAATTCTCTTA
CTGTCATGCCATCCGTAAGATGCTTTTCTGTGACTGGTGAGTACTCAACCAAGTCATTCTGAGAATAGTG
TATGCGGCGACCGAGTTGCTCTTGCCCGGCGTCAATACGGGATAATACCGCGCCACATAGCAGAACTTTA
AAAGTGCTCATCATTGGAAAACGTTCTTCGGGGCGAAAACTCTCAAGGATCTTACCGCTGTTGAGATCCA
GTTCGATGTAACCCACTCGTGCACCCAACTGATCTTCAGCATCTTTTACTTTCACCAGCGTTTCTGGGTG
AGCAAAAACAGGAAGGCAAAATGCCGCAAAAAAGGGAATAAGGGCGACACGGAAATGTTGAATACTCATA
CTCTTCCTTTTTCAATATTATTGAAGCATTTATCAGGGTTATTGTCTCATGAGCGGATACATATTTGAAT
GTATTTAGAAAAATAAACAAATAGGGGTTCCGCGCACATTTCCCCGAAAAGTGCCACCTGACGTCTAAGA
AACCATTATTATCATGACATTAACCTATAAAAATAGGCGTATCACGAGGCCCTTTCGTCTCGCGCGTTTC
GGTGATGACGGTGAAAACCTCTGACACATGCAGCTCCCGGAGACGGTCACAGCTTGTCTGTAAGCGGATG
CCGGGAGCAGACAAGCCCGTCAGGGCGCGTCAGCGGGTGTTGGCGGGTGTCGGGGCTGGCTTAACTATGC
GGCATCAGAGCAGATTGTACTGAGAGTGCACCATATGCGGTGTGAAATACCGCACAGATGCGTAAGGAGA
AAATACCGCATCAGGCGCCATTCGCCATTCAGGCTGCGCAACTGTTGGGAAGGGCGATCGGTGCGGGCCT
CTTCGCTATTACGCCAGCTGGCGAAAGGGGGATGTGCTGCAAGGCGATTAAGTTGGGTAACGCCAGGGTT
TTCCCAGTCACGACGTT
Features (pLannotate 1.2.2; 18 found; start..end, strand, type, name):
     29..110     +  LTR            3' LTR (ΔU3) (fragment): self-inactivating 3' long terminal repeat (LTR) from Moloney murine leukemia virus
    120..566     +  LTR            LTR: long terminal repeat from Moloney murine leukemia virus
    728..829     +  ncRNA          Gammaretro CES: Accession: RF00374 - Gammaretrovirus core encapsidation signal
    869..1072    +  CDS            GGAG_MLVAV (fragment): Experimental evidence at protein level: Swiss-Prot protein existence level 1. Plays a role in viral particle release. Presumably acts by facilitating the fission of the virion bud at the cell surface (PubMed:17267509, PubMed:22828015). May prevent the antiviral activity of murine APOBEC3 (PubMed:25505062, PubMed:23671100, PubMed:20702647). From AKV murine leukemia virus (AKR (endogenous) murine leukemia virus).
   1098..1123    +  misc_feature   pol region (fragment): Moloney murine leukemia virus (MMLV) pol region containing the splice acceptor site
   1134..1790    +  CDS            mKO2: monomeric Kusabira-Orange 2 fluorescent protein
   1809..1916    +  polyA_signal   β-globin poly(A) (fragment): human β-globin polyadenylation signal
   1983..2573    +  LTR            LTR: long terminal repeat from Moloney murine leukemia virus
   2622..2638    -  protein_bind   lac operator: The lac repressor binds to the lac operator to inhibit transcription in E. coli. This inhibition can be relieved by adding lactose or isopropyl-β-D-thiogalactopyranoside (IPTG). lac repressor encoded by lacI
   2646..2676    -  promoter       lac promoter: promoter for the E. coli lac operon
   2691..2712    -  protein_bind   CAP binding site: CAP binding activates transcription in the presence of cAMP. E. coli catabolite activator protein
   2725..2817    -  CDS            lacI (fragment): lac repressor; lacI; The lac repressor binds to the lac operator to inhibit transcription in E. coli. This inhibition can be relieved by adding lactose or isopropyl-β-D-thiogalactopyranoside (IPTG).
   3000..3588    -  rep_origin     ori: high-copy-number ColE1/pMB1/pBR322/pUC origin of replication
   3759..4619    -  CDS            AmpR: β-lactamase; bla; confers resistance to ampicillin, carbenicillin, and related antibiotics
   4620..4724    -  promoter       AmpR promoter: bla
   4819..4854    +  CDS            rop (fragment): Rop protein, which maintains plasmids at low copy number; rop
   4956..5055    +  misc_feature   bom (fragment): basis of mobility region from pBR322
   5061..21      -  CDS            lacZα (fragment) (across the origin): LacZα fragment of β-galactosidase; lacZ fragment
