[The description below was written by a language model from this plasmid's Addgene catalogue record and pLannotate feature annotations shown in this document.]
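Description:
pMP71-mKO2 is a gammaretroviral expression plasmid of about 5.2 kb, built on the pMP71 backbone and carrying the coding sequence for monomeric Kusabira-Orange 2 (mKO2), a synthetic orange fluorescent protein. The 657 bp insert was placed between NcoI and BamHI sites, both of which remain intact. In bacteria, the plasmid replicates from a high-copy ColE1/pUC-type origin and is selected with ampicillin through the bla gene and its own promoter. The backbone also carries remnants of earlier cloning vectors (partial lacZα, lacI, rop and bom sequences, plus the lac promoter/operator), which have no evident role in the construct's function.

The retroviral cassette is flanked by long terminal repeats annotated as murine leukemia virus-type, and the record gives the LTR as the promoter for mKO2. Downstream of the 5' LTR lie the gammaretrovirus core encapsidation signal, which directs packaging of the genomic RNA into virions. This is followed by a short gag-related (glyco-gag) fragment and a small piece of the pol region containing the splice acceptor. The mKO2 open reading frame follows directly, then a short stretch annotated as a partial β-globin polyadenylation signal, and finally the 3' LTR. No internal promoter, selection marker or second reporter is annotated, so the fluorescent protein is the only payload. The viral structural genes are absent, so particle production would rely on gag, pol and env supplied by a packaging system.

The record describes the construct simply as a pMP71 vector containing mKO2, which suits stable retroviral marking of mammalian cells with an orange fluorescent label. The associated publication concerns a mouse model that is immunologically tolerant to reporter and modifier proteins, but the record does not state how this plasmid was used in that work.
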