Addgene plasmid #141354: pMP71-mKO2
Purpose: pMP71 expression vector containing mKO2
Depositing lab: Ton Schumacher. Depositing organization: Netherlands Cancer Institute. Publication: A mouse model that is immunologically tolerant to reporter and modifier proteins. Bresser K, Dijkgraaf FE, Pritchard CEJ, Huijbers IJ, Song JY, Rohr JC, Scheeren FA, Schumacher TN. Commun Biol. 2020 May 29;3(1):273. doi: 10.1038/s42003-020-0979-0. PubMed 32472011.
Backbone
  Vector backbone: pMP71
  Backbone size w/o insert (bp): 4500
  Total vector size (bp): 5200
  Vector type: Mammalian Expression, Retroviral
Growth in bacteria
  Bacterial resistance: Ampicillin, 100 μg/mL
  Growth temperature: 37°C
  Growth strain: NEB Stable
  Copy number: High Copy
Gene/Insert
  Gene/Insert name: mKO2
  Species: Synthetic
  Insert size (bp): 657
  Promoter: LTR
  Cloning method: Restriction Enzyme; 5′ cloning site NcoI (not destroyed); 3′ cloning site BamHI (not destroyed)
  Sequencing primers: 5′ GCTCCACAAAGTTAAGTAATAGTCC
Terms and licenses: Academic/Nonprofit Terms; Industry Terms: Not Available to Industry
How to cite: pMP71-mKO2 was a gift from Ton Schumacher (Addgene plasmid # 141354 ; http://n2t.net/addgene:141354 ; RRID:Addgene_141354)
